Addgene plasmid #176840: 330-cherry-hCYP3A4-enhancer-L-sgRNA
Purpose: Targeting human CYP3A4 proximal enhancer left boundary. sgRNA expressing cells could be FACS sorted by cherry expression.
Depositing lab: Rudolf Jaenisch. Depositing organization: Whitehead Institute for Biomedical Research. Publication: The nuclear receptor THRB facilitates differentiation of human PSCs into more mature hepatocytes. Ma H, de Zwaan E, Guo YE, Cejas P, Thiru P, van de Bunt M, Jeppesen JF, Syamala S, Dall'Agnese A, Abraham BJ, Fu D, Garrett-Engele C, Lee TI, Long HW, Griffith LG, Young RA, Jaenisch R. Cell Stem Cell. 2022 Apr 13. pii: S1934-5909(22)00150-3. doi: 10.1016/j.stem.2022.03.015. PubMed 35452598.
Backbone
  Vector backbone: 330-cherry
  Vector type: Mammalian Expression
Growth in bacteria
  Bacterial resistance: Ampicillin, 100 μg/mL
  Growth temperature: 30°C
  Growth strain: NEB Stable
  Copy number: High Copy
Gene/Insert
  Gene/Insert name: Human CYP3A4 proximal enhancer left boundary
  gRNA/shRNA sequence: GCACATGGTAAACACTAAGA
  Species: H. sapiens (human)
  Promoter: U6
  Cloning method: Restriction Enzyme; 5′ cloning site BbsI (destroyed during cloning); 3′ cloning site BbsI (destroyed during cloning)
  Sequencing primers: 5′ gagggcctatttcccatgattcc
Terms and licenses: Academic/Nonprofit Terms; Industry Terms: Not Available to Industry
Depositor comments: Please visit https://www.biorxiv.org/content/10.1101/2022.03.24.485641v1 for bioRxiv preprint.
How to cite: 330-cherry-hCYP3A4-enhancer-L-sgRNA was a gift from Rudolf Jaenisch (Addgene plasmid # 176840 ; http://n2t.net/addgene:176840 ; RRID:Addgene_176840)
