[The description below was written by a language model from this plasmid's Addgene catalogue record and pLannotate feature annotations shown in this document.]
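Description:
330-cherry-hCYP3A4-enhancer-L-sgRNA is a mammalian expression plasmid of about 10.2 kb, built on the 330-cherry backbone, that delivers all components for Streptococcus pyogenes CRISPR/Cas9 cutting plus a red fluorescent marker from a single vector. It is propagated in bacteria as a high-copy plasmid through a ColE1/pUC-type origin and selected with ampicillin via the β-lactamase gene. An f1 phage origin and small remnants of pBR322 bom and rop sequences are also present in the backbone.

The payload consists of three independent expression units. A human U6 RNA polymerase III promoter drives a single guide RNA, made by inserting a 20-nt spacer against the left boundary of the human CYP3A4 proximal enhancer between BbsI sites, which were destroyed during cloning, directly upstream of the SpCas9 gRNA scaffold. A partial second scaffold fragment is annotated just downstream. Next, a hybrid promoter made of the CMV enhancer, the chicken β-actin promoter and a hybrid intron drives Cas9. The annotation splits Cas9 into contiguous N- and C-terminal portions that together appear to form the full-length coding sequence. It is followed by a nucleoplasmin nuclear localization signal and the bGH polyadenylation signal. Finally, a separate CMV enhancer/promoter cassette expresses mCherry and is terminated by the PGK poly(A) signal.

Because mCherry is expressed from the same plasmid, transfected cells carrying the sgRNA and Cas9 can be enriched by fluorescence-activated cell sorting. The "L" designation and the left-boundary target suggest use alongside a guide for the opposite boundary to excise the enhancer, though the record does not state this. The associated work concerns differentiation of human pluripotent stem cells into more mature hepatocytes.
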