Features (pLannotate 1.2.2; 22 found; start..end, strand, type, name):
      1..241     +  promoter       U6 promoter: RNA polymerase III promoter for human U6 snRNA
    271..346     +  misc_RNA       gRNA scaffold: guide RNA scaffold for the Streptococcus pyogenes CRISPR/Cas9 system
    353..396     +  misc_RNA       gRNA scaffold (fragment): guide RNA scaffold for the Streptococcus pyogenes CRISPR/Cas9 system
    443..728     +  enhancer       CMV enhancer: human cytomegalovirus immediate early enhancer; contains an 18-bp deletion relative to the standard CMV enhancer
    730..856     +  promoter       chicken β-actin promoter (fragment): contains a 21-bp deletion relative to the standard chicken β-actin promoter
    868..1014    +  promoter       chicken β-actin promoter (fragment): contains a 21-bp deletion relative to the standard chicken β-actin promoter
   1015..1242    +  intron         hybrid intron: hybrid between chicken β-actin (CBA) and minute virus of mice (MMV) introns (Gray et al., 2011)
   1380..2981    +  CDS            Cas9(N): N-terminal portion of Streptococcus pyogenes Cas9 (Zetsche et al., 2015)
   2982..5480    +  CDS            Cas9(C): C-terminal portion of Streptococcus pyogenes Cas9 (Zetsche et al., 2015)
   5481..5528    +  CDS            nucleoplasmin NLS: bipartite nuclear localization signal from nucleoplasmin
   5562..5673    +  polyA_signal   bGH poly(A) signal: bovine growth hormone polyadenylation signal
   5838..6141    +  enhancer       CMV enhancer: human cytomegalovirus immediate early enhancer
   6142..6345    +  promoter       CMV promoter: human cytomegalovirus (CMV) immediate early promoter
   6374..7081    +  CDS            mCherry: mCherry is a basic (constitutively fluorescent) red fluorescent protein published in 2004, derived from Discosoma sp.. It is reported to be a very rapidly-maturing monomer with low acid sensitivity.
   7095..7547    +  polyA_signal   PGK poly(A) signal: mouse phosphoglycerate kinase 1 polyadenylation signal
   7569..7620    -  misc_feature   bom (fragment): basis of mobility region from pBR322
   7639..8094    +  rep_origin     f1 ori (sequence partly withheld): f1 bacteriophage origin of replication; arrow indicates direction of (+) strand synthesis
   8095..8144    -  misc_feature   bom (fragment): basis of mobility region from pBR322
   8246..8281    -  CDS            rop (fragment): Rop protein, which maintains plasmids at low copy number; rop
   8376..8480    +  promoter       AmpR promoter: bla
   8481..9341    +  CDS            AmpR: β-lactamase; bla; confers resistance to ampicillin, carbenicillin, and related antibiotics
   9512..10100   +  rep_origin     ori: high-copy-number ColE1/pMB1/pBR322/pUC origin of replication
>Addgene plasmid #176840 | 330-cherry-hCYP3A4-enhancer-L-sgRNA | addgene full sequence | sequence record 346771 | Addgene NGS Result
GAGGGCCTATTTCCCATGATTCCTTCATATTTGCATATACGATACAAGGCTGTTAGAGAGATAATTGGAA
TTAATTTGACTGTAAACACAAAGATATTAGTACAAAATACGTGACGTAGAAAGTAATAATTTCTTGGGTA
GTTTGCAGTTTTAAAATTATGTTTTAAAATGGACTATCATATGCTTACCGTAACTTGAAAGTATTTCGAT
TTCTTGGCTTTATATATCTTGTGGAAAGGACGAAACACCGGCACATGGTAAACACTAAGAGTTTTAGAGC
TAGAAATAGCAAGTTAAAATAAGGCTAGTCCGTTATCAACTTGAAAAAGTGGCACCGAGTCGGTGCTTTT
TTGTTTTAGAGCTAGAAATAGCAAGTTAAAATAAGGCTAGTCCGTTTTTAGCGCGTGCGCCAATTCTGCA
GACAAATGGCTCTAGAGGTACCCGTTACATAACTTACGGTAAATGGCCCGCCTGGCTGACCGCCCAACGA
CCCCCGCCCATTGACGTCAATAGTAACGCCAATAGGGACTTTCCATTGACGTCAATGGGTGGAGTATTTA
CGGTAAACTGCCCACTTGGCAGTACATCAAGTGTATCATATGCCAAGTACGCCCCCTATTGACGTCAATG
ACGGTAAATGGCCCGCCTGGCATTGTGCCCAGTACATGACCTTATGGGACTTTCCTACTTGGCAGTACAT
CTACGTATTAGTCATCGCTATTACCATGGTCGAGGTGAGCCCCACGTTCTGCTTCACTCTCCCCATCTCC
CCCCCCTCCCCACCCCCAATTTTGTATTTATTTATTTTTTAATTATTTTGTGCAGCGATGGGGGCGGGGG
GGGGGGGGGGGGGGGGGGCGCGCGSSRGGSGGGGSGGGGSGGGGSGRGGGGSGGGGSGGGGCGAGGCGGA
GAGGTGCGGCGGCAGCCAATCAGAGCGGCGCGCTCCGAAAGTTTCCTTTTATGGCGAGGCGGCGGCGGCG
GCGGCCCTATAAAAAGCGAAGCGCGCGGCGGGCGGGAGTCGCTGCGCGCTGCCTTCGCCCCGTGCCCCGC
TCCGCCGCCGCCTCGCGCCGCCCGCCCCGGCTCTGACTGACCGCGTTACTCCCACAGGTGAGCGGGCGGG
ACGGCCCTTCTCCTCCGGGCTGTAATTAGCTGAGCAAGAGGTAAGGGTTTAAGGGATGGTTGGTTGGTGG
GGTATTAATGTTTAATTACCTGGAGCACCTGCCTGAAATCACTTTTTTTCAGGTTGGACCGGTGCCACCA
TGGACTATAAGGACCACGACGGAGACTACAAGGATCATGATATTGATTACAAAGACGATGACGATAAGAT
GGCCCCAAAGAAGAAGCGGAAGGTCGGTATCCACGGAGTCCCAGCAGCCGACAAGAAGTACAGCATCGGC
CTGGACATCGGCACCAACTCTGTGGGCTGGGCCGTGATCACCGACGAGTACAAGGTGCCCAGCAAGAAAT
TCAAGGTGCTGGGCAACACCGACCGGCACAGCATCAAGAAGAACCTGATCGGAGCCCTGCTGTTCGACAG
CGGCGAAACAGCCGAGGCCACCCGGCTGAAGAGAACCGCCAGAAGAAGATACACCAGACGGAAGAACCGG
ATCTGCTATCTGCAAGAGATCTTCAGCAACGAGATGGCCAAGGTGGACGACAGCTTCTTCCACAGACTGG
AAGAGTCCTTCCTGGTGGAAGAGGATAAGAAGCACGAGCGGCACCCCATCTTCGGCAACATCGTGGACGA
GGTGGCCTACCACGAGAAGTACCCCACCATCTACCACCTGAGAAAGAAACTGGTGGACAGCACCGACAAG
GCCGACCTGCGGCTGATCTATCTGGCCCTGGCCCACATGATCAAGTTCCGGGGCCACTTCCTGATCGAGG
GCGACCTGAACCCCGACAACAGCGACGTGGACAAGCTGTTCATCCAGCTGGTGCAGACCTACAACCAGCT
GTTCGAGGAAAACCCCATCAACGCCAGCGGCGTGGACGCCAAGGCCATCCTGTCTGCCAGACTGAGCAAG
AGCAGACGGCTGGAAAATCTGATCGCCCAGCTGCCCGGCGAGAAGAAGAATGGCCTGTTCGGAAACCTGA
TTGCCCTGAGCCTGGGCCTGACCCCCAACTTCAAGAGCAACTTCGACCTGGCCGAGGATGCCAAACTGCA
GCTGAGCAAGGACACCTACGACGACGACCTGGACAACCTGCTGGCCCAGATCGGCGACCAGTACGCCGAC
CTGTTTCTGGCCGCCAAGAACCTGTCCGACGCCATCCTGCTGAGCGACATCCTGAGAGTGAACACCGAGA
TCACCAAGGCCCCCCTGAGCGCCTCTATGATCAAGAGATACGACGAGCACCACCAGGACCTGACCCTGCT
GAAAGCTCTCGTGCGGCAGCAGCTGCCTGAGAAGTACAAAGAGATTTTCTTCGACCAGAGCAAGAACGGC
TACGCCGGCTACATTGACGGCGGAGCCAGCCAGGAAGAGTTCTACAAGTTCATCAAGCCCATCCTGGAAA
AGATGGACGGCACCGAGGAACTGCTCGTGAAGCTGAACAGAGAGGACCTGCTGCGGAAGCAGCGGACCTT
CGACAACGGCAGCATCCCCCACCAGATCCACCTGGGAGAGCTGCACGCCATTCTGCGGCGGCAGGAAGAT
TTTTACCCATTCCTGAAGGACAACCGGGAAAAGATCGAGAAGATCCTGACCTTCCGCATCCCCTACTACG
TGGGCCCTCTGGCCAGGGGAAACAGCAGATTCGCCTGGATGACCAGAAAGAGCGAGGAAACCATCACCCC
CTGGAACTTCGAGGAAGTGGTGGACAAGGGCGCTTCCGCCCAGAGCTTCATCGAGCGGATGACCAACTTC
GATAAGAACCTGCCCAACGAGAAGGTGCTGCCCAAGCACAGCCTGCTGTACGAGTACTTCACCGTGTATA
ACGAGCTGACCAAAGTGAAATACGTGACCGAGGGAATGAGAAAGCCCGCCTTCCTGAGCGGCGAGCAGAA
AAAGGCCATCGTGGACCTGCTGTTCAAGACCAACCGGAAAGTGACCGTGAAGCAGCTGAAAGAGGACTAC
TTCAAGAAAATCGAGTGCTTCGACTCCGTGGAAATCTCCGGCGTGGAAGATCGGTTCAACGCCTCCCTGG
GCACATACCACGATCTGCTGAAAATTATCAAGGACAAGGACTTCCTGGACAATGAGGAAAACGAGGACAT
TCTGGAAGATATCGTGCTGACCCTGACACTGTTTGAGGACAGAGAGATGATCGAGGAACGGCTGAAAACC
TATGCCCACCTGTTCGACGACAAAGTGATGAAGCAGCTGAAGCGGCGGAGATACACCGGCTGGGGCAGGC
TGAGCCGGAAGCTGATCAACGGCATCCGGGACAAGCAGTCCGGCAAGACAATCCTGGATTTCCTGAAGTC
CGACGGCTTCGCCAACAGAAACTTCATGCAGCTGATCCACGACGACAGCCTGACCTTTAAAGAGGACATC
CAGAAAGCCCAGGTGTCCGGCCAGGGCGATAGCCTGCACGAGCACATTGCCAATCTGGCCGGCAGCCCCG
CCATTAAGAAGGGCATCCTGCAGACAGTGAAGGTGGTGGACGAGCTCGTGAAAGTGATGGGCCGGCACAA
GCCCGAGAACATCGTGATCGAAATGGCCAGAGAGAACCAGACCACCCAGAAGGGACAGAAGAACAGCCGC
GAGAGAATGAAGCGGATCGAAGAGGGCATCAAAGAGCTGGGCAGCCAGATCCTGAAAGAACACCCCGTGG
AAAACACCCAGCTGCAGAACGAGAAGCTGTACCTGTACTACCTGCAGAATGGGCGGGATATGTACGTGGA
CCAGGAACTGGACATCAACCGGCTGTCCGACTACGATGTGGACCATATCGTGCCTCAGAGCTTTCTGAAG
GACGACTCCATCGACAACAAGGTGCTGACCAGAAGCGACAAGAACCGGGGCAAGAGCGACAACGTGCCCT
CCGAAGAGGTCGTGAAGAAGATGAAGAACTACTGGCGGCAGCTGCTGAACGCCAAGCTGATTACCCAGAG
AAAGTTCGACAATCTGACCAAGGCCGAGAGAGGCGGCCTGAGCGAACTGGATAAGGCCGGCTTCATCAAG
AGACAGCTGGTGGAAACCCGGCAGATCACAAAGCACGTGGCACAGATCCTGGACTCCCGGATGAACACTA
AGTACGACGAGAATGACAAGCTGATCCGGGAAGTGAAAGTGATCACCCTGAAGTCCAAGCTGGTGTCCGA
TTTCCGGAAGGATTTCCAGTTTTACAAAGTGCGCGAGATCAACAACTACCACCACGCCCACGACGCCTAC
CTGAACGCCGTCGTGGGAACCGCCCTGATCAAAAAGTACCCTAAGCTGGAAAGCGAGTTCGTGTACGGCG
ACTACAAGGTGTACGACGTGCGGAAGATGATCGCCAAGAGCGAGCAGGAAATCGGCAAGGCTACCGCCAA
GTACTTCTTCTACAGCAACATCATGAACTTTTTCAAGACCGAGATTACCCTGGCCAACGGCGAGATCCGG
AAGCGGCCTCTGATCGAGACAAACGGCGAAACCGGGGAGATCGTGTGGGATAAGGGCCGGGATTTTGCCA
CCGTGCGGAAAGTGCTGAGCATGCCCCAAGTGAATATCGTGAAAAAGACCGAGGTGCAGACAGGCGGCTT
CAGCAAAGAGTCTATCCTGCCCAAGAGGAACAGCGATAAGCTGATCGCCAGAAAGAAGGACTGGGACCCT
AAGAAGTACGGCGGCTTCGACAGCCCCACCGTGGCCTATTCTGTGCTGGTGGTGGCCAAAGTGGAAAAGG
GCAAGTCCAAGAAACTGAAGAGTGTGAAAGAGCTGCTGGGGATCACCATCATGGAAAGAAGCAGCTTCGA
GAAGAATCCCATCGACTTTCTGGAAGCCAAGGGCTACAAAGAAGTGAAAAAGGACCTGATCATCAAGCTG
CCTAAGTACTCCCTGTTCGAGCTGGAAAACGGCCGGAAGAGAATGCTGGCCTCTGCCGGCGAACTGCAGA
AGGGAAACGAACTGGCCCTGCCCTCCAAATATGTGAACTTCCTGTACCTGGCCAGCCACTATGAGAAGCT
GAAGGGCTCCCCCGAGGATAATGAGCAGAAACAGCTGTTTGTGGAACAGCACAAGCACTACCTGGACGAG
ATCATCGAGCAGATCAGCGAGTTCTCCAAGAGAGTGATCCTGGCCGACGCTAATCTGGACAAAGTGCTGT
CCGCCTACAACAAGCACCGGGATAAGCCCATCAGAGAGCAGGCCGAGAATATCATCCACCTGTTTACCCT
GACCAATCTGGGAGCCCCTGCCGCCTTCAAGTACTTTGACACCACCATCGACCGGAAGAGGTACACCAGC
ACCAAAGAGGTGCTGGACGCCACCCTGATCCACCAGAGCATCACCGGCCTGTACGAGACACGGATCGACC
TGTCTCAGCTGGGAGGCGACAAAAGGCCGGCGGCCACGAAAAAGGCCGGCCAGGCAAAAAAGAAAAAGTA
AGAATTCCTAGAGCTCGCTGATCAGCCTCGACTGTGCCTTCTAGTTGCCAGCCATCTGTTGTTTGCCCCT
CCCCCGTGCCTTCCTTGACCCTGGAAGGTGCCACTCCCACTGTCCTTTCCTAATAAAATGAGGAAATTGC
ATCGCATTGTCTGAGTAGGTGTCATTCTATTCTGGGGGGTGGGGTGGGGCAGGACAGCAAGGGGGAGGAT
TGGGAAGAGAATAGCAGGCATGCTGGGGAGCGGCCGCTAGTTATTAATAGTAATCAATTACGGGGTCATT
AGTTCATAGCCCATATATGGAGTTCCGCGTTACATAACTTACGGTAAATGGCCCGCCTGGCTGACCGCCC
AACGACCCCCGCCCATTGACGTCAATAATGACGTATGTTCCCATAGTAACGCCAATAGGGACTTTCCATT
GACGTCAATGGGTGGAGTATTTACGGTAAACTGCCCACTTGGCAGTACATCAAGTGTATCATATGCCAAG
TACGCCCCCTATTGACGTCAATGACGGTAAATGGCCCGCCTGGCATTATGCCCAGTACATGACCTTATGG
GACTTTCCTACTTGGCAGTACATCTACGTATTAGTCATCGCTATTACCATGGTGATGCGGTTTTGGCAGT
ACATCAATGGGCGTGGATAGCGGTTTGACTCACGGGGATTTCCAAGTCTCCACCCCATTGACGTCAATGG
GAGTTTGTTTTGGCACCAAAATCAACGGGACTTTCCAAAATGTCGTAACAACTCCGCCCCATTGACGCAA
ATGGGCGGTAGGCGTGTACGGTGGGAGGTCTATATAAGCAGAGCTGGTTTAGTGAACCGTCAGATCCGCT
AGCATGGTGAGCAAGGGCGAGGAGGATAACATGGCCATCATCAAGGAGTTCATGCGCTTCAAGGTGCACA
TGGAGGGCTCCGTGAACGGCCACGAGTTCGAGATCGAGGGCGAGGGCGAGGGCCGCCCCTACGAGGGCAC
CCAGACCGCCAAGCTGAAGGTGACCAAGGGTGGCCCCCTGCCCTTCGCCTGGGACATCCTGTCCCCTCAG
TTCATGTACGGCTCCAAGGCCTACGTGAAGCACCCCGCCGACATCCCCGACTACTTGAAGCTGTCCTTCC
CCGAGGGCTTCAAGTGGGAGCGCGTGATGAACTTCGAGGACGGCGGCGTGGTGACCGTGACCCAGGACTC
CTCCCTGCAGGACGGCGAGTTCATCTACAAGGTGAAGCTGCGCGGCACCAACTTCCCCTCCGACGGCCCC
GTAATGCAGAAGAAAACCATGGGCTGGGAGGCCTCCTCCGAGCGGATGTACCCCGAGGACGGCGCCCTGA
AGGGCGAGATCAAGCAGAGGCTGAAGCTGAAGGACGGCGGCCACTACGACGCTGAGGTCAAGACCACCTA
CAAGGCCAAGAAGCCCGTGCAGCTGCCCGGCGCCTACAACGTCAACATCAAGTTGGACATCACCTCCCAC
AACGAGGACTACACCATCGTGGAACAGTACGAACGCGCCGAGGGCCGCCACTCCACCGGCGGCATGGACG
AGCTGTACAAGTAAGGATCCGGGATGCAGAAATTGATGATCTATTAAACAATAAAGATGTCCACTAAAAT
GGAAGTTTTTCCTGTCATACTTTGTTAAGAAGGGTGAGAACAGAGTACCTACATTTTGAATGGAAGGATT
GGAGCTACGGGGGTGGGGGTGGGGTGGGATTAGATAAATGCCTGCTCTTTACTGAAGGCTCTTTACTATT
GCTTTATGATAATGTTTCATAGTTGGATATCATAATTTAAACAAGCAAAACCAAATTAAGGGCCAGCTCA
TTCCTCCCACTCATGATCTATAGATCTATAGATCTCTCGTGGGATCATTGTTTTTCTCTTGATTCCCACT
TTGTGGTTCTAAGTACTGTGGTTTCCAAATGTGTCAGTTTCATAGCCTGAAGAACGAGATCAGCAGCCTC
TGTTCCACATACACTTCATTCTCAGTATTGTTTTGCCAAGTTCTAATTCCATCAGAAGCTGGTCGACCTG
CAGGGGCGCCTGATGCGGTATTTTCTCCTTACGCATCTGTGCGGTATTTCACACCGCATA
[95 nt withheld, positions 7621-7715]
T
[46 nt withheld, positions 7717-7762]
C
[141 nt withheld, positions 7764-7904]
CCTTTGACGTTGGAGTCCACGTTCTTT
[37 nt withheld, positions 7932-7968]
ACTCTATCTCGGGCTATTCTTTTGATTTATAAGGGATTTTGCCGATTTCGGTCTATTGGTTAAAAAATGA
GCTGATTTAACAAAAATTTAACGCGAATTTTAACAAAATATTAACGTTTACAATTTTATGGTGCACTCTC
AGTACAATCTGCTCTGATGCCGCATAGTTAAGCCAGCCCCGACACCCGCCAACACCCGCTGACGCGCCCT
GACGGGCTTGTCTGCTCCCGGCATCCGCTTACAGACAAGCTGTGACCGTCTCCGGGAGCTGCATGTGTCA
GAGGTTTTCACCGTCATCACCGAAACGCGCGAGACGAAAGGGCCTCGTGATACGCCTATTTTTATAGGTT
AATGTCATGATAATAATGGTTTCTTAGACGTCAGGTGGCACTTTTCGGGGAAATGTGCGCGGAACCCCTA
TTTGTTTATTTTTCTAAATACATTCAAATATGTATCCGCTCATGAGACAATAACCCTGATAAATGCTTCA
ATAATATTGAAAAAGGAAGAGTATGAGTATTCAACATTTCCGTGTCGCCCTTATTCCCTTTTTTGCGGCA
TTTTGCCTTCCTGTTTTTGCTCACCCAGAAACGCTGGTGAAAGTAAAAGATGCTGAAGATCAGTTGGGTG
CACGAGTGGGTTACATCGAACTGGATCTCAACAGCGGTAAGATCCTTGAGAGTTTTCGCCCCGAAGAACG
TTTTCCAATGATGAGCACTTTTAAAGTTCTGCTATGTGGCGCGGTATTATCCCGTATTGACGCCGGGCAA
GAGCAACTCGGTCGCCGCATACACTATTCTCAGAATGACTTGGTTGAGTACTCACCAGTCACAGAAAAGC
ATCTTACGGATGGCATGACAGTAAGAGAATTATGCAGTGCTGCCATAACCATGAGTGATAACACTGCGGC
CAACTTACTTCTGACAACGATCGGAGGACCGAAGGAGCTAACCGCTTTTTTGCACAACATGGGGGATCAT
GTAACTCGCCTTGATCGTTGGGAACCGGAGCTGAATGAAGCCATACCAAACGACGAGCGTGACACCACGA
TGCCTGTAGCAATGGCAACAACGTTGCGCAAACTATTAACTGGCGAACTACTTACTCTAGCTTCCCGGCA
ACAATTAATAGACTGGATGGAGGCGGATAAAGTTGCAGGACCACTTCTGCGCTCGGCCCTTCCGGCTGGC
TGGTTTATTGCTGATAAATCTGGAGCCGGTGAGCGTGGAAGCCGCGGTATCATTGCAGCACTGGGGCCAG
ATGGTAAGCCCTCCCGTATCGTAGTTATCTACACGACGGGGAGTCAGGCAACTATGGATGAACGAAATAG
ACAGATCGCTGAGATAGGTGCCTCACTGATTAAGCATTGGTAACTGTCAGACCAAGTTTACTCATATATA
CTTTAGATTGATTTAAAACTTCATTTTTAATTTAAAAGGATCTAGGTGAAGATCCTTTTTGATAATCTCA
TGACCAAAATCCCTTAACGTGAGTTTTCGTTCCACTGAGCGTCAGACCCCGTAGAAAAGATCAAAGGATC
TTCTTGAGATCCTTTTTTTCTGCGCGTAATCTGCTGCTTGCAAACAAAAAAACCACCGCTACCAGCGGTG
GTTTGTTTGCCGGATCAAGAGCTACCAACTCTTTTTCCGAAGGTAACTGGCTTCAGCAGAGCGCAGATAC
CAAATACTGTTCTTCTAGTGTAGCCGTAGTTAGGCCACCACTTCAAGAACTCTGTAGCACCGCCTACATA
CCTCGCTCTGCTAATCCTGTTACCAGTGGCTGCTGCCAGTGGCGATAAGTCGTGTCTTACCGGGTTGGAC
TCAAGACGATAGTTACCGGATAAGGCGCAGCGGTCGGGCTGAACGGGGGGTTCGTGCACACAGCCCAGCT
TGGAGCGAACGACCTACACCGAACTGAGATACCTACAGCGTGAGCTATGAGAAAGCGCCACGCTTCCCGA
AGGGAGAAAGGCGGACAGGTATCCGGTAAGCGGCAGGGTCGGAACAGGAGAGCGCACGAGGGAGCTTCCA
GGGGGAAACGCCTGGTATCTTTATAGTCCTGTCGGGTTTCGCCACCTCTGACTTGAGCGTCGATTTTTGT
GATGCTCGTCAGGGGGGCGGAGCCTATGGAAAAACGCCAGCAACGCGGCCTTTTTACGGTTCCTGGCCTT
TTGCTGGCCTTTTGCTCACATGT
