>Addgene plasmid #176840 | 330-cherry-hCYP3A4-enhancer-L-sgRNA | depositor partial sequence | sequence record 342757 | Human CYP3A4 proximal enhancer left boundary
GCACATGGTAAACACTAAGA
